Addgene plasmid #16864: XE176 Xenopus Wnt-8-myc-pCDbeta-G
Depositing lab: Randall Moon. Depositing organization: University of Washington.
Backbone
  Vector backbone: pCD-betaG-PS
  Backbone manufacturer: Available from Addgene (#17120)
  Vector type: Xenopus Expression
Growth in bacteria
  Bacterial resistance: Ampicillin, 100 μg/mL
  Growth temperature: 37°C
  Growth strain: DH5alpha
  Copy number: Unknown
Gene/Insert
  Gene/Insert name: Wnt-8 (alt name: Wnt8)
  Species: X. laevis (frog)
  Entrez Gene: wnt8a.L (a.k.a. XELAEV_18017109mg, Xwnt8, wnt-8, wnt8, wnt8a, xwnt-8)
  Tag / fusion protein: myc (C terminal on insert)
  Cloning method: Restriction Enzyme
  Sequencing primers: 5′ n/a
Terms and licenses: Academic/Nonprofit Terms; Industry Terms: Not Available to Industry
Depositor comments: Xenopus Wnt-8, tagged with a c-myc epitope at the carboxy terminal end, cloned into the SV40 expression vector pCD-PS, but providing Xenopus beta globin 5' and 3' UTRs. Reference: The insert was published in J. Christian et al., Genes and Development, 1993. This unpublished construct was generated by Julia Yang-Snyder.
How to cite: XE176 Xenopus Wnt-8-myc-pCDbeta-G was a gift from Randall Moon (Addgene plasmid # 16864 ; http://n2t.net/addgene:16864 ; RRID:Addgene_16864)
