[The description below was written by a language model from this plasmid's Addgene catalogue record.]
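Description:
XE176 Xenopus Wnt-8-myc-pCDbeta-G is a Xenopus expression plasmid built on the pCD-betaG-PS backbone, a derivative of the SV40-based expression vector pCD-PS. It is propagated in E. coli under ampicillin selection. The record lists the copy number as unknown and does not name the bacterial origin of replication. No feature table or sequence annotation accompanies the entry, so the arrangement of elements can only be inferred from the catalogue fields and the depositor's comments.

The insert is Xenopus laevis Wnt-8 (wnt8a.L, also called Xwnt-8), a secreted Wnt-family signalling ligand, fused at its carboxy terminus to a c-myc epitope tag and introduced by restriction enzyme cloning. The tag allows the protein to be detected or immunoprecipitated with anti-myc antibodies without needing a Wnt-8-specific reagent. The coding region is flanked by Xenopus beta-globin 5' and 3' untranslated regions supplied by the backbone; such UTRs are commonly used to improve the stability and translation of transcripts in frog oocytes and embryos. According to the depositor's description, expression relies on the SV40 regulatory elements of the parental vector, so the plasmid provides DNA-driven expression in eukaryotic cells rather than serving as a template for in vitro transcription, although the record does not detail the promoter or polyadenylation signals.

The record states no specific application. A construct of this design is suited to ectopic expression of tagged Wnt-8 in Xenopus embryos or cultured cells for studies of Wnt signalling. The depositor notes that the insert was previously published, while this particular construct is unpublished.
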