>Addgene plasmid #16864 | XE176 Xenopus Wnt-8-myc-pCDbeta-G | addgene partial sequence | sequence record 23432 | 16864 with SV40pro-F
AGTGAGGAGGCTTTTTTGGAGGCCTAGGCTTTTGCAAAAAGCTCCTCGAGGAACTGAAAAACCAGAAAGT
TAACTGGTAAGTTTAGTCTTTTTGTCTTTTATTTCAGGTCCCGGATCCGGTGGTGGTGCAAATCAAAGAA
CTGCTCCTCAGTGGATGTTGCCTTTACTTCTAGGCCTGTACGGAAGTGTTACTTCTGCTCTAAAAGCTGC
TGCAGCCCGACGGTATCGATAAGCTTGCTTGTTCTTTTTGCAGAAGCTCAGAATAAACGCTCAACTTTGG
CAGATAATTCCGTTTTTTTTTTTTTTTTTTTTTTGGTCATTTGCTGAGGATACTGTTCAAGCATTACCCC
GGATAGCAGCCTTCATCATGCAAAACACCACTTTGTTCATCCTTGCAACTCTTCTGATCTTCTGCCCATT
CTTCACTGCCTCAGCATGGTCAGTCAATAACTTTCTGATGACAGGACCCAAGGCATATCTGACATACTCA
GCGAGTGTTGCCGTGGGTGCGCAGAATGGAATTGAGGAGTGTAAATATCAGTTTGCGTGGGAAAGATGGA
ATTGCCCTGAAAGTACCCTGCAGCTTGCTACCCACAATGGACTTCGAAGTGCAACCAGAGAAACCTCCTT
TGTGCATGCCATTAGCTCAGCGGGANTTATGTATACACTGACGAGAAAACTGCAGCATGGGGGACTTTGA
TAACTGTGGATGTGATGACTCCAGAAATGGC
